>Addgene plasmid #146299 | pCIneo-lambdaN-HA-HsTNRC6A-delMI-MII-AGOhook_F | addgene full sequence | sequence record 358344 | Addgene NGS Result
TCAATATTGGCCATTAGCCATATTATTCATTGGTTATATAGCATAAATCAATATTGGCTATTGGCCATTG
CATACGTTGTATCTATATCATAATATGTACATTTATATTGGCTCATGTCCAATATGACCGCCATGTTGGC
ATTGATTATTGACTAGTTATTAATAGTAATCAATTACGGGGTCATTAGTTCATAGCCCATATATGGAGTT
CCGCGTTACATAACTTACGGTAAATGGCCCGCCTGGCTGACCGCCCAACGACCCCCGCCCATTGACGTCA
ATAATGACGTATGTTCCCATAGTAACGCCAATAGGGACTTTCCATTGACGTCAATGGGTGGAGTATTTAC
GGTAAACTGCCCACTTGGCAGTACATCAAGTGTATCATATGCCAAGTCCGCCCCCTATTGACGTCAATGA
CGGTAAATGGCCCGCCTGGCATTATGCCCAGTACATGACCTTACGGGACTTTCCTACTTGGCAGTACATC
TACGTATTAGTCATCGCTATTACCATGGTGATGCGGTTTTGGCAGTACACCAATGGGCGTGGATAGCGGT
TTGACTCACGGGGATTTCCAAGTCTCCACCCCATTGACGTCAATGGGAGTTTGTTTTGGCACCAAAATCA
ACGGGACTTTCCAAAATGTCGTAACAACTGCGATCGCCCGCCCCGTTGACGCAAATGGGCGGTAGGCGTG
TACGGTGGGAGGTCTATATAAGCAGAGCTCGTTTAGTGAACCGTCAGATCACTAGAAGCTTTATTGCGGT
AGTTTATCACAGTTAAATTGCTAACGCAGTCAGTGCTTCTGACACAACAGTCTCGAACTTAAGCTGCAGT
GACTCTCTTAAGGTAGCCTTGCAGAAGTTGGTCGTGAGGCACTGGGCAGGTAAGTATCAAGGTTACAAGA
CAGGTTTAAGGAGACCAATAGAAACTGGGCTTGTCGAGACAGAGAAGACTCTTGCGTTTCTGATAGGCAC
CTATTGGTCTTACTGACATCCACTTTGCCTTTCTCTCCACAGGTGTCCACTCCCAGTTCAATTACAGCTC
TTAAGGCTAGAGTACTTAATACGACTCACTATAGGCTAGCCACCATGGACGCACAAACACGACGACGTGA
GCGTCGCGCTGAGAAACAAGCTCAATGGAAAGCTGCAAACCCACCGCTCGAGATGGCTTACCCATACGAT
GTTCCAGATTACGCTATGGATGCTGATTCTGCCTCCAGTTCTGAATCAGAGAGAAACATCACTATCATGG
CTTCAGGGAACACAGGTGGTGAAAAAGATGGCCTTCGGAATAGCACTGGACTTGGTTCCCAAAACAAGTT
TGTAGTTGGTAGCAGCAGCAATAATGTGGGCCATGGAAGTAGTACTGGGCCATGGGGTTTTTCCCATGGA
GCCATAATAAGCACATGTCAGGTCTCTGTGGATGCTCCTGAAAGCAAATCTGAAAGTAGCAACAATAGAA
TGAATGCTTGGGGCACTGTAAGTTCTTCATCAAATGGAGGGTTAAATCCAAGCACTTTGAATTCAGCTAG
CAACCATGGTGCCTGGCCAGTATTAGAGAACAATGGACTTGCCCTAAAAGGGCCTGTAGGGAGTGGTAGT
TCTGGCATTAATATTCAGTGCAGTACTATAGGCCAGATGCCTAACAATCAGAGTATTAACTCTAAAGTGA
GTGGTGGTTCTACCCATGGTACCTGGGGAAGCCTTCAGGAAACTTGTGAATCTGAAGTAAGTGGTACACA
GAAGGTTTCATTCAGTGGTCAACCTCAAAATATTACCACTGAAATGACTGGACCAAATAACACTACTAAC
TTTATGACCTCTAGTTTACCAAACTCCGGTTCAGTGCAGAATAATGAGCTGCCTAGTAGTAACACAGGGG
CCTGGCGTGTGAGCACAATGAATCATCCTCAGATGCAGGCTCCATCAGGTATGAATGGCACTTCCCTTTC
TCACCTTAGCAATGGAGAGTCAAAAAGTGGAGGCTCTTATGGTACTACATGGGGTGCCTATGGTTCTAAT
TACTCTGGAGACAAATGTTCAGGCCCTAATGGCCAAGCTAATGGTGACACTGTGAATGCAACTCTAATGC
AGCCTGGCGTAAATGGTCCTATGGGCACTAACTTTCAAGTTAACACAAACAAAGGAGGTGGTGTGTGGGA
ATCTGGTGCAGCAAACTCCCAGAGTACATCATGGGGAAGTGGAAATGGCACAAATTCTGGAGGAAGTCGA
AGAGGATGGGGAACCCCTGCACAAAACACTGGCACTAATTTACCCAGCGTTGAGTGGAACAAACTGCCTA
GCAATCAGCATTCCAATGATAGTGCAAATGGCAATGGTAAGACGTTTACAAATGGATGGAAATCTACTGA
GGAAGAGGATCAGGGTTCTGCCACATCTCAGACAAATGAGCAAAGCAGTGTGTGGGCCAAAACAGGAGGT
ACAGTGGAGAGCGATGGTAGTACAGAAAGCACTGGACGCCTTGAGGAAAAAGGAACTGGGGAAAGTCAGA
GTAGAGACAGAAGAAAAATTGATCAGCACACATTACTCCAAAGCATTAATGGGACAGAGGCCTGGGGAAG
CTCTGCAACACAGACTTTTAACTCAGGGGCATGTATAGATAAGACTAGCCCTAATGGTAATGATACCTCA
TCTGTATCAGGGTGGGGCGATCCCAAACCTGCTCTGAGGTGGGGAGATTCCAAAGGCTCAAACTGCCAGG
GGGGGTGGGAAGATGATTCTGCTGCTACAGGAATGGTCAAGAGCAATCAGTGGGGGAATTGCAAAGAGGA
GAAGGCTGCATGGAATGACTCGCAAAAGAATAAACAGGGATGGGGTGATGGACAAAAATCAAGCCAAGGG
TGGTCTGTTTCTGCCAGTGATAACTGGGGAGAAACTTCAAGGAATAACCATTGGGGTGAGGCCAATAAGA
AATCCAGCTCAGGAGGTAGTGACAGTGACAGGTCCGTTTCCGGTTGGAACGAACTTGGTAAAACTAGTTC
TTTCACTTGGGGAAACAACATAAATCCAAATAATTCATCAGGATGGGATGAATCTTCTAAACCTACTCCT
TCCCAGGGATGGGGAGACCCTCCAAAGTCTAATCAGTCTCTAGGTTGGGGAGATTCGTCAAAGCCAGTCA
GCTCTCCAGACTGGAACAAGCAACAAGACATTGTTGGATCTTGGGGAATCCCACCAGCTACAGGCAAACC
TCCTGGTACAGGCTGGCTGGGGGGACCTATACCAGCCCCAGCAAAAGAAGAAGTCCCAAATGGCAACAGC
CGTTCAGACCAGCAAGCACAGGTACATCAGCTGCTAACGCCTGCAAGTGCCATCTCAAACAAAGAGGCAA
GCAGTGGCTCTGGCTGGGGTGAGCCCTGGGGGGAGCCTTCTACTCCAGCCACAACTGCTGCGGCATCCAG
CACATCCACGTGGGGCTCCAGCTCTGTTGGTCCACAAGCATTAAGCAAATCTGGGCCAAAATCTATGCAA
GATGGCTGGTGTGGTGATGATATGCCATTGCCTGGAAATCGCCCCACTGGCTGGGAAGAGGAAGAGGATG
TGGAGATTGGAATGTGGAATAGTAATTCATCTCAAGAGCTTAACTCATCTTTAAATTGGCCACCATATAC
AAAGAAAATGTCATCGAAGGGTCTGAGTGGCAAAAAAAGGAGAAGGGAAGGGGGAATGATGAAAGGTGGA
AACAAACAAGAAGAAGCGTGGATAAATCCATTTGTTAAACAGTTTTCAAACATCAGTTTTTCGAGAGACT
CACCAGAGGAAAATGTACAAAGCAATAAGATGGACCTTTCTGGAGGAATGTTACAAGACAAACGAATGGA
GATAGATAAACATAGCCTAAATATTGGTGATTACAATCGAACGGTCGGGAAAGGCCCTGGTTCTCGGCCT
CAGATTTCCAAAGAGTCTTCCATGGAGCGCAATCCTTATTTTGATAAGGATGGCATTGTAGCAGATGAAT
CCCAAAACATGCAGTTTATGTCCAGTCAAAGCATGAAGCTTCCCCCTTCAAATAGTGCACTACCTAACCA
GGCCCTTGGCTCCATAGCAGGGCTGGGTATGCAAAACTTGAATTCTGTTAGACAGAATGGCAATCCCAGT
ATGTTTGGTGTTGGAAACACAGCAGCACAACCCCGGGGCATGCAGCAGCCTCCAGCACAACCTCTTAGTT
CATCTCAGCCTAATCTCCGTGCTCAAGTGCCTCCTCCATTACTCTCCCCTCAGGTTCCAGTTTCATTGCT
GAAGTATGCACCAAACAACGGTGGCCTGAATCCACTCTTTGGCCCTCAACAGGTAGCCATGCTGAACCAG
CTATCCCAGCTAAACCAGCTTTCTCAGATCTCCCAGTTACAGCGATTGTTAGCGCAGCAGCAAAGGGCGC
AGAGTCAGAGAAGCGTGCCTTCTGGGAACCGGCCGCAGCAAGACCAGCAGGGTCGACCTCTTAGTGTGCA
GCAGCAAATGATGCAACAATCTCGTCAACTTGATCCAAACCTGTTGGTGAAGCAGCAGACTCCACCATCT
CAGCAGCAGCCACTCCATCAGCCAGCCATGAAGTCTTTCCTTGACAATGTCATGCCCCACACTACACCTG
AGCTGCAAAAAGGGCCATCACCAATAAATGCTTTCAGCAACTTCCCTATAGGCTTGAACTCAAACTTGAA
TGTAAATATGGATATGAACAGTATTAAAGAGCCACAGTCAAGACTAAGGAAGTGGACGACAGTGGGCAGC
ATTTCTGTGAACACATCTTTGGATCAAAACTCCAGCAAACATGGTGCTATTTCAAGTGGTTTCAGGCTGG
AAGAGTCTCCATTTGTTCCCTATGACTTTATGAACAGCAGTACTTCACCAGCCAGTCCTCCAGGTTCAAT
AGGAGATGGCTGGCCACGTGCCAAATCGCCTAACGGCTCTAGCAGTGTTAATTGGCCACCAGAATTTCGT
CCTGGTGAGCCATGGAAAGGTTATCCAAACATTGACCCTGAAACTGACCCTTACGTCACTCCTGGCAGTG
TCATAAACAATCTTTCAATTAATACTGTGCGGGAAGTTGACCACCTCAGGGACAGGAACAGTGGGTCATC
CTCATCCTTGAACACCACGCTGCCTTCAACTAGTGCCTGGTCATCCATTCGTGCCTCCAACTACAACGTT
CCCCTCAGCAGTACAGCACAAAGCACTTCAGCCAGAAATAGTGATTCCAAATTGACATGGTCTCCTGGTT
CAGTTACAAACACCTCTCTGGCTCATGAGCTGTGGAAGGTCCCTTTGCCACCTAAAAACATCACTGCTCC
GTCCCGCCCACCTCCGGGACTGACTGGTCAGAAGCCACCCTTGTCTACGTGGGATAATTCTCCCCTTCGT
ATAGGTGGAGGATGGGGAAATTCTGACGCCAGATATACCCCAGGTTCCAGCTGGGGTGAGAGCAGCTCAG
GGAGAATAACAAATTGGCTTGTTCTAAAAAACCTTACACCTCAGATCGATGGCTCAACTCTGCGCACTCT
GTGCATGCAGCACGGCCCGCTGATCACATTCCACCTGAACCTCCCTCACGGAAATGCTCTGGTCCGCTAC
AGTTCAAAAGAAGAGGTAGTGGAGGCACAAAAGTCTCTGCACATGTGTGTACTGGGGAACACTACTATTC
TTGCTGAGTTTGCCAGTGAAGAGGAGATCAGTCGTTTCTTTGCACAAAGCCAGTCTCTGACCCCTTCTCC
CGGCTGGCAGTCTCTCGGGTCCAGCCAGAGCCGGCTGGGCTCCCTCGACTGTTCCCACTCATTCTCCAGC
CGGACCGATCTCAATCACTGGAATGGTGCTGGGCTGTCGGGAACTAACTGTGGAGACCTTCACGGCACTT
CACTCTGGGGGACCCCGCATTATTCCACAAGCCTGTGGGGTCCCCCAAGCAGCAGCGACCCCCGAGGAAT
TAGCAGCCCATCTCCCATTAACGCTTTTCTTTCTGTTGACCACCTGGGTGGGGGTGGAGAGTCCATGTAA
GCGGCCGCTTCCCTTTAGTGAGGGTTAATGCTTCGAGCAGACATGATAAGATACATTGATGAGTTTGGAC
AAACCACAACTAGAATGCAGTGAAAAAAATGCTTTATTTGTGAAATTTGTGATGCTATTGCTTTATTTGT
AACCATTATAAGCTGCAATAAACAAGTTAACAACAACAATTGCATTCATTTTATGTTTCAGGTTCAGGGG
GAGATGTGGGAGGTTTTTTAAAGCAAGTAAAACCTCTACAAATGTGGTAAAATCCGATAAGGATCGATCC
GGGCTGGCGTAATAGCGAAGAGGCCCGCACCGATCGCCCTTCCCAACAGTTGCGCAGCCTGAATGGCGAA
TGG
[124 nt withheld, positions 6374-6497]
C
[91 nt withheld, positions 6499-6589]
A
[49 nt withheld, positions 6591-6639]
CCTTTGACGTTGGAGTCCACGTTCTTT
[37 nt withheld, positions 6667-6703]
ACCCTATCTCGGTCTATTCTTTTGATTTATAAGGGATTTTGCCGATTTCGGCCTATTGGTTAAAAAATGA
GCTGATTTAACAAAAATTTAACGCGAATTTTAACAAAATATTAACGCTTACAATTTCCTGATGCGGTATT
TTCTCCTTACGCATCTGTGCGGTATTTCACACCGCATACGCGGATCTGCGCAGCACCATGGCCTGAAATA
ACCTCTGAAAGAGGAACTTGGTTAGGTACCTTCTGAGGCGGAAAGAACCAGCTGTGGAATGTGTGTCAGT
TAGGGTGTGGAAAGTCCCCAGGCTCCCCAGCAGGCAGAAGTATGCAAAGCATGCATCTCAATTAGTCAGC
AACCAGGTGTGGAAAGTCCCCAGGCTCCCCAGCAGGCAGAAGTATGCAAAGCATGCATCTCAATTAGTCA
GCAACCATAGTCCCGCCCCTAACTCCGCCCATCCCGCCCCTAACTCCGCCCAGTTCCGCCCATTCTCCGC
CCCATGGCTGACTAATTTTTTTTATTTATGCAGAGGCCGAGGCCGCCTCGGCCTCTGAGCTATTCCAGAA
GTAGTGAGGAGGCTTTTTTGGAGGCCTAGGCTTTTGCAAAAAGCTTGATTCTTCTGACACAACAGTCTCG
AACTTAAGGCTAGAGCCACCATGATTGAACAAGATGGATTGCACGCAGGTTCTCCGGCCGCTTGGGTGGA
GAGGCTATTCGGCTATGACTGGGCACAACAGACAATCGGCTGCTCTGATGCCGCCGTGTTCCGGCTGTCA
GCGCAGGGGCGCCCGGTTCTTTTTGTCAAGACCGACCTGTCCGGTGCCCTGAATGAACTGCAGGACGAGG
CAGCGCGGCTATCGTGGCTGGCCACGACGGGCGTTCCTTGCGCAGCTGTGCTCGACGTTGTCACTGAAGC
GGGAAGGGACTGGCTGCTATTGGGCGAAGTGCCGGGGCAGGATCTCCTGTCATCTCACCTTGCTCCTGCC
GAGAAAGTATCCATCATGGCTGATGCAATGCGGCGGCTGCATACGCTTGATCCGGCTACCTGCCCATTCG
ACCACCAAGCGAAACATCGCATCGAGCGAGCACGTACTCGGATGGAAGCCGGTCTTGTCGATCAGGATGA
TCTGGACGAAGAGCATCAGGGGCTCGCGCCAGCCGAACTGTTCGCCAGGCTCAAGGCGCGCATGCCCGAC
GGCGAGGATCTCGTCGTGACCCATGGCGATGCCTGCTTGCCGAATATCATGGTGGAAAATGGCCGCTTTT
CTGGATTCATCGACTGTGGCCGGCTGGGTGTGGCGGACCGCTATCAGGACATAGCGTTGGCTACCCGTGA
TATTGCTGAAGAGCTTGGCGGCGAATGGGCTGACCGCTTCCTCGTGCTTTACGGTATCGCCGCTCCCGAT
TCGCAGCGCATCGCCTTCTATCGCCTTCTTGACGAGTTCTTCTGAGCGGGACTCTGGGGTTCGAAATGAC
CGACCAAGCGACGCCCAACCTGCCATCACGATGGCCGCAATAAAATATCTTTATTTTCATTACATCTGTG
TGTTGGTTTTTTGTGTGAATCGATAGCGATAAGGATCCGCGTATGGTGCACTCTCAGTACAATCTGCTCT
GATGCCGCATAGTTAAGCCAGCCCCGACACCCGCCAACACCCGCTGACGCGCCCTGACGGGCTTGTCTGC
TCCCGGCATCCGCTTACAGACAAGCTGTGACCGTCTCCGGGAGCTGCATGTGTCAGAGGTTTTCACCGTC
ATCACCGAAACGCGCGAGACGAAAGGGCCTCGTGATACGCCTATTTTTATAGGTTAATGTCATGATAATA
ATGGTTTCTTAGACGTCAGGTGGCACTTTTCGGGGAAATGTGCGCGGAACCCCTATTTGTTTATTTTTCT
AAATACATTCAAATATGTATCCGCTCATGAGACAATAACCCTGATAAATGCTTCAATAATATTGAAAAAG
GAAGAGTATGAGTATTCAACATTTCCGTGTCGCCCTTATTCCCTTTTTTGCGGCATTTTGCCTTCCTGTT
TTTGCTCACCCAGAAACGCTGGTGAAAGTAAAAGATGCTGAAGATCAGTTGGGTGCACGAGTGGGTTACA
TCGAACTGGATCTCAACAGCGGTAAGATCCTTGAGAGTTTTCGCCCCGAAGAACGTTTTCCAATGATGAG
CACTTTTAAAGTTCTGCTATGTGGCGCGGTATTATCCCGTATTGACGCCGGGCAAGAGCAACTCGGTCGC
CGCATACACTATTCTCAGAATGACTTGGTTGAGTACTCACCAGTCACAGAAAAGCATCTTACGGATGGCA
TGACAGTAAGAGAATTATGCAGTGCTGCCATAACCATGAGTGATAACACTGCGGCCAACTTACTTCTGAC
AACGATCGGAGGACCGAAGGAGCTAACCGCTTTTTTGCACAACATGGGGGATCATGTAACTCGCCTTGAT
CGTTGGGAACCGGAGCTGAATGAAGCCATACCAAACGACGAGCGTGACACCACGATGCCTGTAGCAATGG
CAACAACGTTGCGCAAACTATTAACTGGCGAACTACTTACTCTAGCTTCCCGGCAACAATTAATAGACTG
GATGGAGGCGGATAAAGTTGCAGGACCACTTCTGCGCTCGGCCCTTCCGGCTGGCTGGTTTATTGCTGAT
AAATCTGGAGCCGGTGAGCGTGGGTCTCGCGGTATCATTGCAGCACTGGGGCCAGATGGTAAGCCCTCCC
GTATCGTAGTTATCTACACGACGGGGAGTCAGGCAACTATGGATGAACGAAATAGACAGATCGCTGAGAT
AGGTGCCTCACTGATTAAGCATTGGTAACTGTCAGACCAAGTTTACTCATATATACTTTAGATTGATTTA
AAACTTCATTTTTAATTTAAAAGGATCTAGGTGAAGATCCTTTTTGATAATCTCATGACCAAAATCCCTT
AACGTGAGTTTTCGTTCCACTGAGCGTCAGACCCCGTAGAAAAGATCAAAGGATCTTCTTGAGATCCTTT
TTTTCTGCGCGTAATCTGCTGCTTGCAAACAAAAAAACCACCGCTACCAGCGGTGGTTTGTTTGCCGGAT
CAAGAGCTACCAACTCTTTTTCCGAAGGTAACTGGCTTCAGCAGAGCGCAGATACCAAATACTGTTCTTC
TAGTGTAGCCGTAGTTAGGCCACCACTTCAAGAACTCTGTAGCACCGCCTACATACCTCGCTCTGCTAAT
CCTGTTACCAGTGGCTGCTGCCAGTGGCGATAAGTCGTGTCTTACCGGGTTGGACTCAAGACGATAGTTA
CCGGATAAGGCGCAGCGGTCGGGCTGAACGGGGGGTTCGTGCACACAGCCCAGCTTGGAGCGAACGACCT
ACACCGAACTGAGATACCTACAGCGTGAGCTATGAGAAAGCGCCACGCTTCCCGAAGGGAGAAAGGCGGA
CAGGTATCCGGTAAGCGGCAGGGTCGGAACAGGAGAGCGCACGAGGGAGCTTCCAGGGGGAAACGCCTGG
TATCTTTATAGTCCTGTCGGGTTTCGCCACCTCTGACTTGAGCGTCGATTTTTGTGATGCTCGTCAGGGG
GGCGGAGCCTATGGAAAAACGCCAGCAACGCGGCCTTTTTACGGTTCCTGGCCTTTTGCTGGCCTTTTGC
TCACATGGCTCGACAGATCT
Features (pLannotate 1.2.2; 19 found; start..end, strand, type, name):
    140..517     +  enhancer       CMV enhancer: human cytomegalovirus immediate early enhancer
    518..729     +  promoter       CMV promoter: human cytomegalovirus (CMV) immediate early promoter
    890..1022    +  intron         chimeric intron: chimera between introns from human β-globin and immunoglobulin heavy chain genes
   1067..1085    +  promoter       T7 promoter: promoter for bacteriophage T7 RNA polymerase
   1128..6017    +  CDS            TNRC6A (fragment): TNR6A_HUMAN - Also known as CAGH26, KIAA1460, TNRC6. Experimental evidence at protein level: Swiss-Prot protein existence level 1. Plays a role in RNA-mediated gene silencing by both micro- RNAs (miRNAs) and short interfering RNAs (siRNAs). Required for miRNA- dependent repression of translation and for siRNA-dependent endonucleolytic cleavage of complementary mRNAs by argonaute family proteins. As a scaffolding protein, associates with argonaute proteins bound to partially complementary mRNAs, and can simultaneously recruit CCR4-NOT and PAN deadenylase complexes. From Homo sapiens (Human).
   6032..6049    -  promoter       T3 promoter (fragment): promoter for bacteriophage T3 RNA polymerase
   6067..6188    -  polyA_signal   SV40 poly(A) signal: SV40 polyadenylation signal
   6211..6279    -  CDS            large T antigen (fragment): large T antigen from SV40 (simian virus 40)
   6303..6370    +  CDS            lacZα (fragment): LacZα fragment of β-galactosidase; lacZ fragment
   6374..6802    +  rep_origin     f1 ori (sequence partly withheld): f1 bacteriophage origin of replication; arrow indicates direction of (+) strand synthesis
   6830..6881    -  misc_feature   bom (fragment): basis of mobility region from pBR322
   6946..7303    +  promoter       SV40 promoter: SV40 enhancer and early promoter
   7354..8145    +  CDS            neo: KKA2_KLEPN - Also known as kan, nptII. Experimental evidence at protein level: Swiss-Prot protein existence level 1. Resistance to kanamycin, neomycin, paromomycin, ribostamycin, butirosin and gentamicin B. From Klebsiella pneumoniae.
   8212..8260    +  polyA_signal   poly(A) signal: synthetic polyadenylation signal
   8280..8334    -  misc_feature   bom (fragment): basis of mobility region from pBR322
   8436..8471    -  CDS            rop (fragment): Rop protein, which maintains plasmids at low copy number; rop
   8566..8670    +  promoter       AmpR promoter: bla
   8671..9531    +  CDS            AmpR: β-lactamase; bla; confers resistance to ampicillin, carbenicillin, and related antibiotics
   9702..10290   +  rep_origin     ori: high-copy-number ColE1/pMB1/pBR322/pUC origin of replication
