[The description below was written by a language model from this plasmid's Addgene catalogue record and pLannotate feature annotations shown in this document.]
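Description:
pCIneo-lambdaN-HA-HsTNRC6A-delMI-MII-AGOhook_F is a mammalian expression plasmid of about 10.4 kb built on the pCI-neo backbone. It is propagated in E. coli through a high-copy ColE1/pUC-type origin with ampicillin selection (AmpR/β-lactamase), and it also carries an f1 origin for single-stranded DNA production. For mammalian cells, a separate cassette made up of the SV40 enhancer/early promoter, the neo (nptII) gene and a synthetic poly(A) signal would permit G418 selection of stable transfectants.

The expression unit uses the human CMV immediate-early enhancer and promoter followed by the chimeric β-globin/immunoglobulin intron, which generally improves transcript processing and expression. It is terminated by an SV40 polyadenylation signal. A T7 promoter lies just upstream of the coding region and a T3 promoter fragment just downstream. The insert is a human TNRC6A (GW182) variant that, according to the construct name, lacks the regions designated MI, MII and the AGO hook. The record does not give the boundaries of these deletions. The depositor notes four non-silent changes (A339T, R934G, D1289G, K1578E) relative to the reference isoform 2 sequence. The name also indicates an N-terminal lambdaN peptide and HA epitope tag, although the feature table annotates only the TNRC6A fragment and not these tags individually.

The lambdaN peptide binds BoxB RNA hairpins, so fusions of this kind are typically used in tethering assays. In these assays the protein is recruited artificially to a BoxB-containing reporter mRNA, while the HA tag allows detection. This fits the associated study, which examined whether TNRC6 protein domains can silence bound transcripts independently of Argonaute proteins.
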