Addgene plasmid #146299: pCIneo-lambdaN-HA-HsTNRC6A-delMI-MII-AGOhook_F
Purpose: Mammalian Expression of HsTNRC6A-delMI-MII-AGOhook
Depositing lab: Elisa Izaurralde. Depositing organization: Max Planck Institute for Developmental Biology. Publication: The C-terminal domains of human TNRC6A, TNRC6B, and TNRC6C silence bound transcripts independently of Argonaute proteins. Lazzaretti D, Tournier I, Izaurralde E. RNA. 2009 Jun . 15(6):1059-66. 10.1261/rna.1606309 PubMed 19383768.
Backbone
  Vector backbone: pCI-neo
  Vector type: Mammalian Expression
Growth in bacteria
  Bacterial resistance: Ampicillin, 100 μg/mL
  Growth temperature: 37°C
  Growth strain: DH5alpha
  Copy number: High Copy
Gene/Insert
  Gene/Insert name: HsTNRC6A-delMI-MII-AGOhook
  Species: H. sapiens (human)
  Mutation: Four non silent mutations A339T, R934G, D1289G, and K1578E compared to the sequence of isoform2 given by Uniprot: Q8NDV7-2
  Entrez Gene: TNRC6A (a.k.a. CAGH26, FAME6, GW1, GW182, TNRC6)
  Cloning method: Unknown
Terms and licenses: Academic/Nonprofit Terms; Industry Terms: Not Available to Industry
Depositor comments: Plasmids from this collection were made available to the research community and donated after the lab closed. Please note that the sequence provided by the depositing laboratory may be theoretical/predicted or based on Sanger sequencing results. There may be discrepancies between sequencing results obtained by Addgene and the depositor sequence. If an Addgene verified sequence is not available, please contact before placing your order to request that our lab fully sequence the plasmid.
How to cite: pCIneo-lambdaN-HA-HsTNRC6A-delMI-MII-AGOhook_F was a gift from Elisa Izaurralde (Addgene plasmid # 146299 ; http://n2t.net/addgene:146299 ; RRID:Addgene_146299)
